Addgene plasmid #206133: pT2/NT/GFP4
Purpose: Non-targeting shRNA control
Depositing lab: Maria Castro. Depositing organization: University of Michigan.
Backbone
  Vector backbone: pT2
  Vector type: Mammalian Expression
Growth in bacteria
  Bacterial resistance: Ampicillin, 100 μg/mL
  Growth temperature: 30°C
  Growth strain: NEB Stable
  Copy number: High Copy
Gene/Insert
  Gene/Insert name: Mammalian Non-Target
  Species: M. musculus (mouse)
  Cloning method: Restriction Enzyme; 5′ cloning site unknown (unknown if destroyed)
Terms and licenses: Academic/Nonprofit Terms; Industry Terms: Not Available to Industry
How to cite: pT2/NT/GFP4 was a gift from Maria Castro (Addgene plasmid # 206133 ; http://n2t.net/addgene:206133 ; RRID:Addgene_206133)
