[The description below was written by a language model from this plasmid's Addgene catalogue record and pLannotate feature annotations shown in this document.]
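Description:
pT2/NT/GFP4 is a mammalian expression plasmid on the pT2 backbone that serves as a non-targeting shRNA control. It is propagated in E. coli through a high-copy ColE1/pUC-type origin with ampicillin selection (AmpR under its own bla promoter). It retains pBluescript-derived elements, including an f1 origin, T7 and T3 promoters, lacZα and MCS fragments, and lac promoter/operator sequences. pT2 is generally known as a Sleeping Beauty transposon backbone. The annotation does not call out transposon inverted repeats, although a short match to the SB100X transposase next to the cargo may reflect transposon-derived sequence rather than a functional transposase gene.

The payload appears to be an MSCV-type retroviral cassette carried within the plasmid. It consists of a murine embryonic stem cell virus 5′ LTR, the Ψ packaging signal, a truncated gag, and a matching 3′ LTR. Downstream of gag lies a miR-30a-based shRNA. Human miR-30a 5′ and 3′ flanking sequences surround two 21-nt segments in opposite orientation, which form the stem of the hairpin. The annotation software matches these arms to CopGFP, so the hairpin seems to target a copepod GFP sequence with no counterpart in mammalian cells, consistent with the "Mammalian Non-Target" insert name. The 5′ LTR is the likely promoter for the miR-30 transcript, though the record does not state this. A separate SV40 enhancer/early promoter drives EGFP, which marks cells that have taken up the construct.

The plasmid is meant to be used alongside gene-specific shRNA versions of the same vector as a negative control for knockdown experiments. The record does not describe the delivery route or experimental model.
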