Features (pLannotate 1.2.2; 28 found; start..end, strand, type, name):
      7..462     +  rep_origin     f1 ori (sequence partly withheld): f1 bacteriophage origin of replication; arrow indicates direction of (+) strand synthesis
    466..621     -  CDS            lacZα (fragment): LacZα fragment of β-galactosidase; lacZ fragment
    629..647     +  promoter       T7 promoter: promoter for bacteriophage T7 RNA polymerase
   1034..1550    +  LTR            5' LTR: 5' long terminal repeat from murine embryonic stem cell virus
   1614..1955    +  misc_feature   MESV Ψ: packaging signal of murine embryonic stem cell virus
   2022..2438    +  CDS            gag (truncated): truncated Moloney murine leukemia virus (MMLV) gag gene lacking the start codon
   2478..2571    +  ncRNA          5' miR-30a: sequence upstream of the 71-nt precursor of the human miR-30a microRNA (Zeng et al., 2002) miRNA
   2594..2614    +  CDS            CopGFP (fragment): green fluorescent protein 2 from Pontellina plumata, also known as ppluGFP2 (Shagin et al., 2004)
   2634..2654    -  CDS            CopGFP (fragment): green fluorescent protein 2 from Pontellina plumata, also known as ppluGFP2 (Shagin et al., 2004)
   2674..2786    +  ncRNA          3' miR-30a: sequence downstream of the 71-nt precursor of the human miR-30a microRNA (Zeng et al., 2002) miRNA
   2824..3153    +  promoter       SV40 promoter: SV40 enhancer and early promoter
   3160..3879    +  CDS            EGFP: the original enhanced GFP (Yang et al., 1996) mammalian codon-optimized
   3896..3912    +  misc_feature   MCS (fragment): pBluescript multiple cloning site
   3952..4466    +  LTR            3' LTR: 3' long terminal repeat from murine embryonic stem cell virus
   4628..4644    -  protein_bind   lac operator: The lac repressor binds to the lac operator to inhibit transcription in E. coli. This inhibition can be relieved by adding lactose or isopropyl-β-D-thiogalactopyranoside (IPTG). lac repressor encoded by lacI
   4652..4682    -  promoter       lac promoter: promoter for the E. coli lac operon
   4697..4718    -  protein_bind   CAP binding site: CAP binding activates transcription in the presence of cAMP. E. coli catabolite activator protein
   4731..4769    -  CDS            lacI (fragment): lac repressor; lacI; The lac repressor binds to the lac operator to inhibit transcription in E. coli. This inhibition can be relieved by adding lactose or isopropyl-β-D-thiogalactopyranoside (IPTG).
   4818..4887    +  CDS            SB100X (fragment): hyperactive variant of the Sleeping Beauty transposase (Mátés et al., 2009)
   5138..5164    +  misc_feature   MCS (fragment): pBluescript multiple cloning site
   5177..5195    -  promoter       T3 promoter: promoter for bacteriophage T3 RNA polymerase
   5240..5256    -  protein_bind   lac operator: The lac repressor binds to the lac operator to inhibit transcription in E. coli. This inhibition can be relieved by adding lactose or isopropyl-β-D-thiogalactopyranoside (IPTG). lac repressor encoded by lacI
   5264..5294    -  promoter       lac promoter: promoter for the E. coli lac operon
   5309..5330    -  protein_bind   CAP binding site: CAP binding activates transcription in the presence of cAMP. E. coli catabolite activator protein
   5343..5435    -  CDS            lacI (fragment): lac repressor; lacI; The lac repressor binds to the lac operator to inhibit transcription in E. coli. This inhibition can be relieved by adding lactose or isopropyl-β-D-thiogalactopyranoside (IPTG).
   5618..6206    -  rep_origin     ori: high-copy-number ColE1/pMB1/pBR322/pUC origin of replication
   6377..7237    -  CDS            AmpR: β-lactamase; bla; confers resistance to ampicillin, carbenicillin, and related antibiotics
   7238..7342    -  promoter       AmpR promoter: bla
>Addgene plasmid #206133 | pT2/NT/GFP4 | addgene full sequence | sequence record 405666 | Addgene NGS Result
CACCTG
[34 nt withheld, positions 7-40]
A
[89 nt withheld, positions 42-130]
C
[91 nt withheld, positions 132-222]
A
[49 nt withheld, positions 224-272]
CCTTTGACGTTGGAGTCCACGTTCTTT
[37 nt withheld, positions 300-336]
ACCCTATCTCGGTCTATTCTTTTGATTTATAAGGGATTTTGCCGATTTCGGCCTATTGGTTAAAAAATGA
GCTGATTTAACAAAAATTTAACGCGAATTTTAACAAAATATTAACGCTTACAATTTCCATTCGCCATTCA
GGCTGCGCAACTGTTGGGAAGGGCGATCGGTGCGGGCCTCTTCGCTATTACGCCAGCTGGCGAAAGGGGG
ATGTGCTGCAAGGCGATTAAGTTGGGTAACGCCAGGGTTTTCCCAGTCACGACGTTGTAAAACGACGGCC
AGTGAGCGCGCGTAATACGACTCACTATAGGGCGAATTGGAGCTCGGATCCCTATACAGTTGAAGTCGGA
AGTTTACATACACTTAAGTTGGAGTCATTAAAACTCGTTTTTCAACTACTCCACAAATTTCTTGTTAACA
AACAATAGTTTTGGCAAGTCAGTTAGGACATCTACTTTGTGCATGACACAAGTCATTTTTCCAACAATTG
TTTACAGACAGATTATTTCACTTATAATTCACTGTATCACAATTCCAGTGGGTCAGAAGTTTACATACAC
TAAGTTGACTGTGCCTTTAAACAGCTTGGAAAATTCCAGAAAATGATGTCATGGCTTTAGAAGCTTGATC
TGAAGCCTATAGAGTACGAGCCATAGATAAAATAAAAGATTTTATTTAGTCTCCAGAAAAAGGGGGGAAT
GAAAGACCCCACCTGTAGGTTTGGCAAGCTAGCTTAAGTAACGCCATTTTGCAAGGCATGGAAAATACAT
AACTGAGAATAGAGAAGTTCAGATCAAGGTTAGGAACAGAGAGACAGCAGAATATGGGCCAAACAGGATA
TCTGTGGTAAGCAGTTCCTGCCCCGGCTCAGGGCCAAGAACAGATGGTCCCCAGATGCGGTCCCGCCCTC
AGCAGTTTCTAGAGAACCATCAGATGTTTCCAGGGTGCCCCAAGGACCTGAAATGACCCTGTGCCTTATT
TGAACTAACCAATCAGTTCGCTTCTCGCTTCTGTTCGCGCGCTTCTGCTCCCCGAGCTCAATAAAAGAGC
CCACAACCCCTCACTCGGCGCGCCAGTCCTCCGATAGACTGCGTCGCCCGGGTACCCGTATTCCCAATAA
AGCCTCTTGCTGTTTGCATCCGAATCGTGGACTCGCTGATCCTTGGGAGGGTCTCCTCAGATTGATTGAC
TGCCCACCTCGGGGGTCTTTCATTTGGAGGTTCCACCGAGATTTGGAGACCCCTGCCCAGGGACCACCGA
CCCCCCCGCCGGGAGGTAAGCTGGCCAGCGGTCGTTTCGTGTCTGTCTCTGTCTTTGTGCGTGTTTGTGC
CGGCATCTAATGTTTGCGCCTGCGTCTGTACTAGTTAGCTAACTAGCTCTGTATCTGGCGGACCCGTGGT
GGAACTGACGAGTTCTGAACACCCGGCCGCAACCCTGGGAGACGTCCCAGGGACTTTGGGGGCCGTTTTT
GTGGCCCGACCTGAGGAAGGGAGTCGATGTGGAATCCGACCCCGTCAGGATATGTGGTTCTGGTAGGAGA
CGAGAACCTAAAACAGTTCCCGCCTCCGTCTGAATTTTTGCTTTCGGTTTGGAACCGAAGCCGCGCGTCT
TGTCTGCTGCAGCGCTGCAGCATCGTTCTGTGTTGTCTCTGTCTGACTGTGTTTCTGTATTTGTCTGAAA
ATTAGGGCCAGACTGTTACCACTCCCTTAAGTTTGACCTTAGGTCACTGGAAAGATGTCGAGCGGATCGC
TCACAACCAGTCGGTAGATGTCAAGAAGAGACGTTGGGTTACCTTCTGCTCTGCAGAATGGCCAACCTTT
AACGTCGGATGGCCGCGAGACGGCACCTTTAACCGAGACCTCATCACCCAGGTTAAGATCAAGGTCTTTT
CACCTGGCCCGCATGGACACCCAGACCAGGTCCCCTACATCGTGACCTGGGAAGCCTTGGCTTTTGACCC
CCCTCCCTGGGTCAAGCCCTTTGTACACCCTAAGCCTCCGCCTCCTCTTCCTCCATCCGCCCCGTCTCTC
CCCCTTGAACCTCCTCGTTCGACCCCGCCTCGATCCTCCCTTTATCCAGCCCTCACTCCTTCTCTAGGCG
CCGGAATTAGATCTCTCGACTAGGGATAACAGGGTAATTGTTTGAATGAGGCTTCAGTACTTTACAGAAT
CGTTGCCTGCACATCTTGGAAACACTTGCTGGGATTACTTCTTCAGGTTAACCCAACAGAAGGCTCGAGT
GCTGTTGACAGTGAGCGCAACAAGATGAAGAGCACCAATAGTGAAGCCACAGATGTATTGGTGCTCTTCA
TCTTGTTGTGCCTACTGCCTCGGAGAATTCAAGGGGCTACTTTAGGAGCAATTATCTTGTTTACTAAAAC
TGAATACCTTGCTATCTCTTTGATACATTTTTACAAAGCTGAATTAAAATGGTATAAATTAAATCACTTT
TTTCAATTCGCCAGCACAGTGGTCGACCCTGTGGAATGTGTGTCAGTTAGGGTGTGGAAAGTCCCCAGGC
TCCCCAGCAGGCAGAAGTATGCAAAGCATGCATCTCAATTAGTCAGCAACCAGGTGTGGAAAGTCCCCAG
GCTCCCCAGCAGGCAGAAGTATGCAAAGCATGCATCTCAATTAGTCAGCAACCATAGTCCCGCCCCTAAC
TCCGCCCATCCCGCCCCTAACTCCGCCCAGTTCCGCCCATTCTCCGCCCCATGGCTGACTAATTTTTTTT
ATTTATGCAGAGGCCGAGGCCGCCTCGGCCTCTGAGCTATTCCAGAAGTAGTGAGGAGGCTTTTTTGGAG
GCCTAGGCTTTTGCAAAAAGCTCATGGTGAGCAAGGGCGAGGAGCTGTTCACCGGGGTGGTGCCCATCCT
GGTCGAGCTGGACGGCGACGTAAACGGCCACAAGTTCAGCGTGTCTGGCGAGGGCGAGGGCGATGCCACC
TACGGCAAGCTGACCCTGAAGTTCATCTGCACCACCGGCAAGCTGCCCGTGCCCTGGCCCACCCTCGTGA
CCACCCTGACCTACGGCGTGCAGTGCTTCAGCCGCTACCCCGACCACATGAAGCAGCACGACTTCTTCAA
GTCCGCCATGCCCGAAGGCTACGTCCAGGAGCGCACCATCTTCTTCAAGGACGACGGCAACTACAAGACC
CGCGCCGAGGTGAAGTTCGAGGGCGACACCCTGGTGAACCGCATCGAGCTGAAGGGCATCGACTTCAAGG
AGGACGGCAACATCCTGGGGCACAAGCTGGAGTACAACTACAACAGCCACAACGTCTATATCATGGCCGA
CAAGCAGAAGAACGGCATCAAGGCGAACTTCAAGATCCGCCACAACATCGAGGACGGCAGCGTGCAGCTC
GCCGACCACTACCAGCAGAACACCCCCATCGGCGACGGCCCCGTGCTGCTGCCCGACAACCACTACCTGA
GCACCCAGTCCGCCCTGAGCAAAGACCCCAACGAGAAGCGCGATCACATGGTCCTGCTGGAGTTCGTGAC
CGCCGCCGGGATCACTCTCGGCATGGACGAGCTGTACAAGTAATGAATTAATTAAGAATTATCAAGCTTA
TCGATAAAATAAAAGATTTTATTTAGTCTCCAGAAAAAGGGGGGAATGAAAGACCCCACCTGTAGGTTTG
GCAAGCTAGCTTAAGTAACGCCATTTTGCAAGGCATGGAAAATACATAACTGAGAATAGAGAAGTTCAGA
TCAAGGTTAGGAACAGAGAGACAGCAGAATATGGGCCAAACAGGATATCTGTGGTAAGCAGTTCCTGCCC
CGGCTCAGGGCCAAGAACAGATGGTCCCCAGATGCGGTCCCGCCCTCAGCAGTTTCTAGAGAACCATCAG
ATGTTTCCAGGGTGCCCCAAGGACCTGAAATGACCCTGTGCCTTATTTGAACTAACCAATCAGTTCGCTT
CTCGCTTCTGTTCGCGCGCTTCTGCTCCCCGAGCTCAATAAAAGAGCCCACAACCCCTCACTCGGCGCGC
CAGTCCTCCGATAGACTGCGTCGCCCGGGTACCCGTGTATCCAATAAACCCTCTTGCAGTTGCATCCGAC
TTGTGGTCTCGCTGTTCCTTGGGAGGGTCTCCTCTGAGTGATTGACTACCCGTCAGCGGGGGTCTTTCAT
GGGTAACAGTTTCTTGAAGTTGGAGAACAACATTCTGAGGGTAGGAGTCGAATATTAAGTAATCCTGACT
CAATTAGCCACTGTTTTGAATCCACATACTCCAATACTCCTGAAATAGTTCATTATGGACAGCGCAGAAA
GAGCTGGGGAGAATTGTGAAATTGTTATCCGCTCACAATTCCACACAACATACGAGCCGGAAGCATAAAG
TGTAAAGCCTGGGGTGCCTAATGAGTGAGCTAACTCACATTAATTGCGTTGCGCTCACTGCCCGCTTTCC
AGTCGGGAAACCTGTCGTGCCAGATCCATGGACTTCACTAGTGCGCGCGGCCGCTCTAGATGGCCAGATC
TAGCTTGTGGAAGGCTACTCGAAATGTTTGACCCAAGTTAAACAATTTAAAGGCAATGCTACCAAATACT
AATTGAGTGTATGTAAACTTCTGACCCACTGGGAATGTGATGAAAGAAATAAAAGCTGAAATGAATCATT
CTCTCTACTATTATTCTGATATTTCACATTCTTAAAATAAAGTGGTGATCCTAACTGACCTAAGACAGGG
AATTTTTACTAGGATTAAATGTCAGGAATTGTGAAAAAGTGAGTTTAAATGTATTTGGCTAAGGTGTATG
TAAACTTCCGACTTCAACTGTATAGGGATCCTCTAGCTAGAGTCGACCTCGCGGGGGGGCCCGGTACCCA
GCTTTTGTTCCCTTTAGTGAGGGTTAATTGCGCGCTTGGCGTAATCATGGTCATAGCTGTTTCCTGTGTG
AAATTGTTATCCGCTCACAATTCCACACAACATACGAGCCGGAAGCATAAAGTGTAAAGCCTGGGGTGCC
TAATGAGTGAGCTAACTCACATTAATTGCGTTGCGCTCACTGCCCGCTTTCCAGTCGGGAAACCTGTCGT
GCCAGCTGCATTAATGAATCGGCCAACGCGCGGGGAGAGGCGGTTTGCGTATTGGGCGCTCTTCCGCTTC
CTCGCTCACTGACTCGCTGCGCTCGGTCGTTCGGCTGCGGCGAGCGGTATCAGCTCACTCAAAGGCGGTA
ATACGGTTATCCACAGAATCAGGGGATAACGCAGGAAAGAACATGTGAGCAAAAGGCCAGCAAAAGGCCA
GGAACCGTAAAAAGGCCGCGTTGCTGGCGTTTTTCCATAGGCTCCGCCCCCCTGACGAGCATCACAAAAA
TCGACGCTCAAGTCAGAGGTGGCGAAACCCGACAGGACTATAAAGATACCAGGCGTTTCCCCCTGGAAGC
TCCCTCGTGCGCTCTCCTGTTCCGACCCTGCCGCTTACCGGATACCTGTCCGCCTTTCTCCCTTCGGGAA
CCGTGGCGCTTTCTCATAGCTCACGCTGTAGGTATCTCAGTTCGGTGTAGGTCGTTCGCTCCAAGCTGGG
CTGTGTGCACGAACCCCCCGTTCAGCCCGACCGCTGCGCCTTATCCGGTAACTATCGTCTTGAGTCCAAC
CCGGTAAGACACGACTTATCGCCACTGGCAGCAGCCACTGGTAACAGGATTAGCAGAGCGAGGTATGTAG
GCGGTGCTACAGAGTTCTTGAAGTGGTGGCCTAACTACGGCTACACTAGAAGAACAGTATTTGGTATCTG
CGCTCTGCTGAAGCCAGTTACCTTCGGAAAAAGAGTTGGTAGCTCTTGATCCGGCAAACAAACCACCGCT
GGTAGCGGTGGTTTTTTTGTTTGCAAGCAGCAGATTACGCGCAGAAAAAAAGGATCTCAAGAAGATCCTT
TGATCTTTTCTACGGGGTCTGACGCTCAGTGGAACGAAAACTCACGTTAAGGGATTTTGGTCATGAGATT
ATCAAAAAGGATCTTCACCTAGATCCTTTTAAATTAAAAATGAAGTTTTAAATCAATCTAAAGTATATAT
GAGTAAACTTGGTCTGACAGTTACCAATGCTTAATCAGTGAGGCACCTATCTCAGCGATCTGTCTATTTC
GTTCATCCATAGTTGCCTGACTCCCCGTCGTGTAGATAACTACGATACGGGAGGGCTTACCATCTGGCCC
CAGTGCTGCAATGATACCGCGAGACCCACGCTCACCGGCTCCAGATTTATCAGCAATAAACCAGCCAGCC
GGAAGGGCCGAGCGCAGAAGTGGTCCTGCAACTTTATCCGCCTCCATCCAGTCTATTAATTGTTGCCGGG
AAGCTAGAGTAAGTAGTTCGCCAGTTAATAGTTTGCGCAACGTTGTTGCCATTGCTACAGGCATCGTGGT
GTCACGCTCGTCGTTTGGTATGGCTTCATTCAGCTCCGGTTCCCAACGATCAAGGCGAGTTACATGATCC
CCCATGTTGTGCAAAAAAGCGGTTAGCTCCTTCGGTCCTCCGATCGTTGTCAGAAGTAACTTGGCCGCAG
TGTTATCACTCATGGTTATGGCAGCACTGCATAATTCTCTTACTGTCATGCCATCCGTAAGATGCTTTTC
TGTGACTGGTGAGTACTCAACCAAGTCATTCTGAGAATAGTGTATGCGGCGACCGAGTTGCTCTTGCCCG
GCGTCAATACGGGATAATACCGCGCCACATAGCAGAACTTTAAAAGTGCTCATCATTGGAAAACGTTCTT
CGGGGCGAAAACTCTCAAGGATCTTACCGCTGTTGAGATCCAGTTCGATGTAACCCACTCGTGCACCCAA
CTGATCTTCAGCATCTTTTACTTTCACCAGCGTTTCTGGGTGAGCAAAAACAGGAAGGCAAAATGCCGCA
AAAAAGGGAATAAGGGCGACACGGAAATGTTGAATACTCATACTCTTCCTTTTTCAATATTATTGAAGCA
TTTATCAGGGTTATTGTCTCATGAGCGGATACATATTTGAATGTATTTAGAAAAATAAACAAATAGGGGT
TCCGCGCACATTTCCCCGAAAAGTGC
